Addgene plasmid #114409: AICSDP-59: CBX1-mEGFP
Purpose: Homology arms and mEGFP-linker sequence for N-terminus tagging of human CBX1
Depositing lab: Allen Institute for Cell Science.
Backbone
  Vector backbone: pUC57
  Vector type: Mammalian Expression, CRISPR ; Donor Template
Growth in bacteria
  Bacterial resistance: Ampicillin, 100 μg/mL
  Growth temperature: 37°C
  Growth strain: DH5alpha
  Copy number: High Copy
Gene/Insert
  Gene/Insert name: CBX1 Homology Arms with mEGFP-linker (alt name: CBX)
  Species: H. sapiens (human)
  Insert size (bp): 2726
  Mutation: homology arms contain point mutations to disrupt crRNA binding sites used
  Entrez Gene: CBX1 (a.k.a. CBX, HP1-BETA, HP1Hs-beta, HP1Hsbeta, Hp1beta, M31, MOD1, p25beta)
  Tag / fusion protein: mEGFP-linker (N terminal on insert)
  Cloning method: Unknown
Terms and licenses: Academic/Nonprofit Terms; Industry Terms: Not Available to Industry
Depositor comments: This plasmid has been used with locus-specific CRISPR/Cas9 to add a mEGFP tag to the N-terminus of human CBX1 in WTC human induced pluripotent stem cells by the Allen Institute for Cell Science. Linker (AA) sequence: KGS. After protein tagging using this donor template plasmid and CRISPR/Cas9 reagents, transfected cells may exhibit varying intensity levels of fluorescence, likely due to editing precision. To obtain cells of uniform intensity levels, see our protocol for fluorescence-assisted cell sorting and subcloning of transfected cells (https://www.allencell.org/instructional-videos-and-tutorials-for-cell-methods.html) Further, we recommend PCR-based assays for identifying precisely edited clones as previously described (https://www.molbiolcell.org/doi/abs/10.1091/mbc.e17-03-0209) For more information on the entire plasmid collection, please see https://www.addgene.org/allen-institute-cell-science/ .
How to cite: AICSDP-59: CBX1-mEGFP was a gift from Allen Institute for Cell Science (Addgene plasmid # 114409)
