[The description below was written by a language model from this plasmid's Addgene catalogue record and pLannotate feature annotations shown in this document.]
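Description:
AICSDP-59: CBX1-mEGFP is a CRISPR/Cas9 homology-directed repair donor template built in the pUC57 cloning backbone. It is designed to place a monomeric EGFP tag at the N-terminus of the endogenous human CBX1 gene, which encodes the heterochromatin protein HP1-beta. The sequenced plasmid is about 5.4 kb and is propagated in E. coli at high copy from a ColE1/pUC-type origin. Selection is by ampicillin resistance from the bla gene under its own promoter. Remnants of the pUC lacZα region flank the insert (lac promoter, operator, CAP site and lacZα fragment) and have no role in the plasmid's use as a donor.

The roughly 2.7 kb insert consists of human genomic homology arms surrounding an mEGFP coding sequence. mEGFP is followed by a short three-residue linker that joins it in frame to the start of the CBX1 coding sequence. The feature table shows mEGFP immediately upstream of a CBX1 coding fragment, and a second CBX1 fragment lies further downstream, consistent with exons separated by intronic sequence in the 3' arm. Other small annotated hits within the arms (fragments of unrelated human proteins and a very short yeast ADH1 promoter match) are most likely spurious similarity matches in genomic DNA rather than functional parts.

No mammalian promoter is annotated upstream of mEGFP, so fusion expression is expected to depend on correct integration at the CBX1 locus and its native regulation. The arms carry point mutations that disrupt the crRNA binding sites, preventing Cas9 from recutting the donor or the edited allele. The depositor used the plasmid with locus-specific Cas9 reagents to tag CBX1 in WTC human induced pluripotent stem cells. They note that edited populations can vary in fluorescence intensity, so sorting, subcloning and PCR-based screening are advised to identify precisely edited clones.
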