Features (pLannotate 1.2.2; 18 found; start..end, strand, type, name):
     21..56      +  CDS            rop (fragment): Rop protein, which maintains plasmids at low copy number; rop
    158..257     +  misc_feature   bom (fragment): basis of mobility region from pBR322
    263..420     -  CDS            lacZα (fragment): LacZα fragment of β-galactosidase; lacZ fragment
    465..563     -  CDS            C8orf17 (fragment): MOST1_HUMAN - Experimental evidence at protein level: Swiss-Prot protein existence level 1. May be involved in cell survival, proliferation and progression of cancer cells. From Homo sapiens (Human).
    824..1126    -  CDS            GVQW1 (fragment): GVQW1_HUMAN - Also known as TIGD1L2. Experimental evidence at transcript level: Swiss-Prot protein existence level 2. From Homo sapiens (Human).
   1174..1190    +  promoter       ADH1 promoter (fragment): S. cerevisiae ADH1; promoter for alcohol dehydrogenase 1
   1437..2153    +  CDS            mEGFP: mEGFP is a basic (constitutively fluorescent) green fluorescent protein published in 2002, derived from Aequorea victoria. It has moderate acid sensitivity.
   2163..2300    +  CDS            CBX1 (fragment): CBX1_HUMAN - Also known as CBX. Experimental evidence at protein level: Swiss-Prot protein existence level 1. Component of heterochromatin. Recognizes and binds histone H3 tails methylated at 'Lys-9', leading to epigenetic repression. Interaction with lamin B receptor (LBR) can contribute to the association of the heterochromatin with the inner nuclear membrane. From Homo sapiens (Human).
   2504..2641    +  CDS            C9orf85 (fragment): CI085_HUMAN - Experimental evidence at protein level: Swiss-Prot protein existence level 1. From Homo sapiens (Human).
   2663..2722    +  CDS            MYL10 (fragment): MYL10_HUMAN - Also known as MYLC2PL, PLRLC. Experimental evidence at protein level: Swiss-Prot protein existence level 1. From Homo sapiens (Human).
   2978..3169    +  CDS            CBX1 (fragment): CBX1_HUMAN - Also known as CBX. Experimental evidence at protein level: Swiss-Prot protein existence level 1. Component of heterochromatin. Recognizes and binds histone H3 tails methylated at 'Lys-9', leading to epigenetic repression. Interaction with lamin B receptor (LBR) can contribute to the association of the heterochromatin with the inner nuclear membrane. From Homo sapiens (Human).
   3221..3237    -  protein_bind   lac operator: The lac repressor binds to the lac operator to inhibit transcription in E. coli. This inhibition can be relieved by adding lactose or isopropyl-β-D-thiogalactopyranoside (IPTG). lac repressor encoded by lacI
   3245..3275    -  promoter       lac promoter: promoter for the E. coli lac operon
   3290..3311    -  protein_bind   CAP binding site: CAP binding activates transcription in the presence of cAMP. E. coli catabolite activator protein
   3324..3416    -  CDS            lacI (fragment): lac repressor; lacI; The lac repressor binds to the lac operator to inhibit transcription in E. coli. This inhibition can be relieved by adding lactose or isopropyl-β-D-thiogalactopyranoside (IPTG).
   3599..4187    -  rep_origin     ori: high-copy-number ColE1/pMB1/pBR322/pUC origin of replication
   4358..5218    -  CDS            AmpR: β-lactamase; bla; confers resistance to ampicillin, carbenicillin, and related antibiotics
   5219..5323    -  promoter       AmpR promoter: bla
>Addgene plasmid #114409 | AICSDP-59: CBX1-mEGFP | addgene full sequence | sequence record 220871 | Addgene NGS Result
GTATCACGAGGCCCTTTCGTCTCGCGCGTTTCGGTGATGACGGTGAAAACCTCTGACACATGCAGCTCCC
GGAGACGGTCACAGCTTGTCTGTAAGCGGATGCCGGGAGCAGACAAGCCCGTCAGGGCGCGTCAGCGGGT
GTTGGCGGGTGTCGGGGCTGGCTTAACTATGCGGCATCAGAGCAGATTGTACTGAGAGTGCACCATATGC
GGTGTGAAATACCGCACAGATGCGTAAGGAGAAAATACCGCATCAGGCGCCATTCGCCATTCAGGCTGCG
CAACTGTTGGGAAGGGCGATCGGTGCGGGCCTCTTCGCTATTACGCCAGCTGGCGAAAGGGGGATGTGCT
GCAAGGCGATTAAGTTGGGTAACGCCAGGGTTTTCCCAGTCACGACGTTGTAAAACGACGGCCAGTGAAT
TGACGCGTATTGGGATTTGTATTTTTAGTAGGGACAGGGTCTCGCCATGTTGGCCAGGATGGTCTTGAAC
CCCTGACCTCAGGTGATCTGCCCGCCTCGGCCTCCCAAAGTGCTAGAATTATAGGTGTGAGCCACTGCAC
CCAGCCTTTCAATTTAATGCAATATTTTAGCTACCGTGCTCTTTTACAACGGTTTTTTTGTGAAGATGGA
GTCTTGCTGTGTTGCCTAGGCTGGTCACACACTACTGGGCTTCAGGAATTCTCCCACTTGGGCCTTCCAA
AATGCTGGGATTGCAGATGTGAGCCTGCACGCCTGGCCCTAGCTACCATGCTTTATGGTAAAAGGAGTAT
TGGGAGCCTTTTAAAATTACCAAGAATGGGTATAAAAGTTTTAAATGGATACACAAGAATAAAGAAGTTT
GCTGTGAAGGCCAGGCGTGGTGGCTCATGCCTGTAATTCCAACACTTTGGGAGGCCGAGGCAGGTGGATC
ACCTGAGGTCAGGAGTTCGAGACCAACCTGGCCAACACATAGTGAAATCCCGTCTCTACTAAAAAAAAAA
AAAAAACAAAAACAAAAAAAAAAACAACAAAAATTAGCTGGGCTTGGTGGCACACGCCTGTAGTCCCAGC
TGCTTGGGAAGCTGAGGCAGGAGAATCGCTTGAACCCAGGAGGCGGAGGTTGCAGTAAGCCGAGATTGCG
CCACTTTGCACTCCAGCCTGGGCAACAGAGCAAGACTCCGTCTCTCAAAAAAAAAAAAAAAGTTTGCTGT
AAGATTAATTGGGGCTGTTTTATGAGCTTTCTGGCTGGACATATCAGAAAACTATTTTGTATCGAGTGTG
AGAAGAAGCCTAACACTTACTATAAGCAGCATACAATATTATCACCTGTCATGTCCCTGGTTTTCTTACC
ATCCAGATATTATCTAACCAATAAGAGTGCTCCCTAATGCCCTTTTTATTTCATTTATCATTTTAGCAGC
GTCAGCCTTTACACCAGAAAGCTGGCGGGCACTATGCTGGTGAGCAAGGGCGAGGAGCTGTTCACCGGGG
TGGTGCCCATCCTGGTCGAGCTGGACGGCGACGTAAACGGCCACAAGTTCAGCGTGTCCGGCGAGGGCGA
GGGCGATGCCACCTACGGCAAGCTGACCCTGAAGTTCATCTGCACCACCGGCAAGCTGCCCGTGCCCTGG
CCCACCCTCGTGACCACCCTGACCTACGGCGTGCAGTGCTTCAGCCGCTACCCCGACCACATGAAGCAGC
ACGACTTCTTCAAGTCCGCCATGCCCGAAGGCTACGTCCAGGAGCGCACCATCTTCTTCAAGGACGACGG
CAACTACAAGACCCGCGCCGAGGTGAAGTTCGAGGGCGACACCCTGGTGAACCGCATCGAGCTGAAGGGC
ATCGACTTCAAGGAGGACGGCAACATCCTGGGGCACAAGCTGGAGTACAACTACAACAGCCACAACGTCT
ATATCATGGCCGACAAGCAGAAGAACGGCATCAAGGTGAACTTCAAGATCCGCCACAACATCGAGGACGG
CAGCGTGCAGCTCGCCGACCACTACCAGCAGAACACCCCCATCGGCGACGGCCCCGTGCTGCTGCCCGAC
AACCACTACCTGAGCACCCAGTCCAAGCTGAGCAAAGACCCCAACGAGAAGCGCGATCACATGGTCCTGC
TGGAGTTCGTGACCGCCGCCGGGATCACTCTCGGCATGGACGAGCTGTACAAGAAGGGCAGCGGGAAAAA
ACAAAACAAGAAGAAAGTGGAGGAGGTGCTAGAAGAGGAGGAAGAGGAATATGTGGTGGAAAAAGTTCTC
GACCGTCGAGTGGTAAAGGGCAAAGTGGAGTACCTCCTAAAGTGGAAGGGATTCTCAGAGTAAGTTTCAC
TGACACAGGTAAATGTAGCCACCACGTGTTTATCAGGAGTCTAGAGATGTATGAGACCTCCAGTGCTATG
ATGGATACAGTGTGACTCAGTCCCCACCTTCATGGCTTATTGTTTAATTAGGAATATGGCCTACTGCTTA
TAATACAAAGCAGAATGACTTCTTTTTAAAAATTATTTCTTTTGAGACGAGGTCTCGCTCTGTCACCCAG
GCTGGAGTACAGTGGTGCAGTCATAGCTCGCTGCAGCCTCAACCTCCCAGGCTCAAGGTATCCTCCCACC
TCAGCCTTCTAAGTAGCTGGTACCACAGGCATGCACCACCATGTCTCGCTTAGTTGCCCAGGTTTGTCTC
TTAACTCCTGGCCTCAAGCAGTCCTCCCACCTGGGCCTCCCAAAGTGTTGGGACTACAAGCATGAGCCAC
TGTACCCAGCCCATAGTGATTGCTGAGAAACAGTTTTGTGTGTGGCTATAGACCAATTTAAATTGACAAA
TAAAAGTCATTTGCCTTTGAAGGAAGCCAGTTTCTTAGCTTTCTATTTATACTAAAAAGCTTCCCCATTC
CCCAAGAATTTCAGCTTTTCCATAGACATCTGAGGTCTTGTCCTCTTACGATTATCCTTAGTATGAGTAT
ACTTATTTGAGTGAAAGTGTGACTTGCTGTGCCCTCTGGTTTCAGTGAGGACAACACATGGGAGCCAGAA
GAGAACCTGGATTGCCCCGACCTCATTGCTGAGTTTCTGCAGTCACAGAAAACAGCACATGAGACAGATA
AATCAGAGGGAGGCAAGCGCAAAGCTGATTCTGATTCTGAAGATAAGGGAGAGGAGAGCAAACCAAAGAA
GAAGAAAGAAGAATCCCAATGGCGCGCCGAGCTTGGCGTAATCATGGTCATAGCTGTTTCCTGTGTGAAA
TTGTTATCCGCTCACAATTCCACACAACATACGAGCCGGAAGCATAAAGTGTAAAGCCTGGGGTGCCTAA
TGAGTGAGCTAACTCACATTAATTGCGTTGCGCTCACTGCCCGCTTTCCAGTCGGGAAACCTGTCGTGCC
AGCTGCATTAATGAATCGGCCAACGCGCGGGGAGAGGCGGTTTGCGTATTGGGCGCTCTTCCGCTTCCTC
GCTCACTGACTCGCTGCGCTCGGTCGTTCGGCTGCGGCGAGCGGTATCAGCTCACTCAAAGGCGGTAATA
CGGTTATCCACAGAATCAGGGGATAACGCAGGAAAGAACATGTGAGCAAAAGGCCAGCAAAAGGCCAGGA
ACCGTAAAAAGGCCGCGTTGCTGGCGTTTTTCCATAGGCTCCGCCCCCCTGACGAGCATCACAAAAATCG
ACGCTCAAGTCAGAGGTGGCGAAACCCGACAGGACTATAAAGATACCAGGCGTTTCCCCCTGGAAGCTCC
CTCGTGCGCTCTCCTGTTCCGACCCTGCCGCTTACCGGATACCTGTCCGCCTTTCTCCCTTCGGGAAGCG
TGGCGCTTTCTCATAGCTCACGCTGTAGGTATCTCAGTTCGGTGTAGGTCGTTCGCTCCAAGCTGGGCTG
TGTGCACGAACCCCCCGTTCAGCCCGACCGCTGCGCCTTATCCGGTAACTATCGTCTTGAGTCCAACCCG
GTAAGACACGACTTATCGCCACTGGCAGCAGCCACTGGTAACAGGATTAGCAGAGCGAGGTATGTAGGCG
GTGCTACAGAGTTCTTGAAGTGGTGGCCTAACTACGGCTACACTAGAAGAACAGTATTTGGTATCTGCGC
TCTGCTGAAGCCAGTTACCTTCGGAAAAAGAGTTGGTAGCTCTTGATCCGGCAAACAAACCACCGCTGGT
AGCGGTGGTTTTTTTGTTTGCAAGCAGCAGATTACGCGCAGAAAAAAAGGATCTCAAGAAGATCCTTTGA
TCTTTTCTACGGGGTCTGACGCTCAGTGGAACGAAAACTCACGTTAAGGGATTTTGGTCATGAGATTATC
AAAAAGGATCTTCACCTAGATCCTTTTAAATTAAAAATGAAGTTTTAAATCAATCTAAAGTATATATGAG
TAAACTTGGTCTGACAGTTACCAATGCTTAATCAGTGAGGCACCTATCTCAGCGATCTGTCTATTTCGTT
CATCCATAGTTGCCTGACTCCCCGTCGTGTAGATAACTACGATACGGGAGGGCTTACCATCTGGCCCCAG
TGCTGCAATGATACCGCGAGACCCACGCTCACCGGCTCCAGATTTATCAGCAATAAACCAGCCAGCCGGA
AGGGCCGAGCGCAGAAGTGGTCCTGCAACTTTATCCGCCTCCATCCAGTCTATTAATTGTTGCCGGGAAG
CTAGAGTAAGTAGTTCGCCAGTTAATAGTTTGCGCAACGTTGTTGCCATTGCTACAGGCATCGTGGTGTC
ACGCTCGTCGTTTGGTATGGCTTCATTCAGCTCCGGTTCCCAACGATCAAGGCGAGTTACATGATCCCCC
ATGTTGTGCAAAAAAGCGGTTAGCTCCTTCGGTCCTCCGATCGTTGTCAGAAGTAAGTTGGCCGCAGTGT
TATCACTCATGGTTATGGCAGCACTGCATAATTCTCTTACTGTCATGCCATCCGTAAGATGCTTTTCTGT
GACTGGTGAGTACTCAACCAAGTCATTCTGAGAATAGTGTATGCGGCGACCGAGTTGCTCTTGCCCGGCG
TCAATACGGGATAATACCGCGCCACATAGCAGAACTTTAAAAGTGCTCATCATTGGAAAACGTTCTTCGG
GGCGAAAACTCTCAAGGATCTTACCGCTGTTGAGATCCAGTTCGATGTAACCCACTCGTGCACCCAACTG
ATCTTCAGCATCTTTTACTTTCACCAGCGTTTCTGGGTGAGCAAAAACAGGAAGGCAAAATGCCGCAAAA
AAGGGAATAAGGGCGACACGGAAATGTTGAATACTCATACTCTTCCTTTTTCAATATTATTGAAGCATTT
ATCAGGGTTATTGTCTCATGAGCGGATACATATTTGAATGTATTTAGAAAAATAAACAAATAGGGGTTCC
GCGCACATTTCCCCGAAAAGTGCCACCTGACGTCTAAGAAACCATTATTATCATGACATTAACCTATAAA
AATAGGC
