>Addgene plasmid #114409 | AICSDP-59: CBX1-mEGFP | depositor partial sequence | sequence record 215902 | CBX1 Homology Arms and mEGFP-linker
TTGTATTTTTAGTAGGGACAGGGTCTCGCCATGTTGGCCAGGATGGTCTTGAACCCCTGACCTCAGGTGA
TCTGCCCGCCTCGGCCTCCCAAAGTGCTAGAATTATAGGTGTGAGCCACTGCACCCAGCCTTTCAATTTA
ATGCAATATTTTAGCTACCGTGCTCTTTTACAACGGTTTTTTTGTGAAGATGGAGTCTTGCTGTGTTGCC
TAGGCTGGTCACACACTACTGGGCTTCAGGAATTCTCCCACTTGGGCCTTCCAAAATGCTGGGATTGCAG
ATGTGAGCCTGCACGCCTGGCCCTAGCTACCATGCTTTATGGTAAAAGGAGTATTGGGAGCCTTTTAAAA
TTACCAAGAATGGGTATAAAAGTTTTAAATGGATACACAAGAATAAAGAAGTTTGCTGTGAAGGCCAGGC
GTGGTGGCTCATGCCTGTAATTCCAACACTTTGGGAGGCCGAGGCAGGTGGATCACCTGAGGTCAGGAGT
TCGAGACCAACCTGGCCAACACATAGTGAAATCCCGTCTCTACTAAAAAAAAAAAAAAAACAAAAACAAA
AAAAAAAACAACAAAAATTAGCTGGGCTTGGTGGCACACGCCTGTAGTCCCAGCTGCTTGGGAAGCTGAG
GCAGGAGAATCGCTTGAACCCAGGAGGCGGAGGTTGCAGTAAGCCGAGATTGCGCCACTTTGCACTCCAG
CCTGGGCAACAGAGCAAGACTCCGTCTCTCAAAAAAAAAAAAAAAGTTTGCTGTAAGATTAATTGGGGCT
GTTTTATGAGCTTTCTGGCTGGACATATCAGAAAACTATTTTGTATCGAGTGTGAGAAGAAGCCTAACAC
TTACTATAAGCAGCATACAATATTATCACCTGTCATGTCCCTGGTTTTCTTACCATCCAGATATTATCTA
ACCAATAAGAGTGCTCCCTAATGCCCTTTTTATTTCATTTATCATTTTAGCAGCGTCAGCCTTTACACCA
GAAAGCTGGCGGGCACTATGCTGGTGAGCAAGGGCGAGGAGCTGTTCACCGGGGTGGTGCCCATCCTGGT
CGAGCTGGACGGCGACGTAAACGGCCACAAGTTCAGCGTGTCCGGCGAGGGCGAGGGCGATGCCACCTAC
GGCAAGCTGACCCTGAAGTTCATCTGCACCACCGGCAAGCTGCCCGTGCCCTGGCCCACCCTCGTGACCA
CCCTGACCTACGGCGTGCAGTGCTTCAGCCGCTACCCCGACCACATGAAGCAGCACGACTTCTTCAAGTC
CGCCATGCCCGAAGGCTACGTCCAGGAGCGCACCATCTTCTTCAAGGACGACGGCAACTACAAGACCCGC
GCCGAGGTGAAGTTCGAGGGCGACACCCTGGTGAACCGCATCGAGCTGAAGGGCATCGACTTCAAGGAGG
ACGGCAACATCCTGGGGCACAAGCTGGAGTACAACTACAACAGCCACAACGTCTATATCATGGCCGACAA
GCAGAAGAACGGCATCAAGGTGAACTTCAAGATCCGCCACAACATCGAGGACGGCAGCGTGCAGCTCGCC
GACCACTACCAGCAGAACACCCCCATCGGCGACGGCCCCGTGCTGCTGCCCGACAACCACTACCTGAGCA
CCCAGTCCAAGCTGAGCAAAGACCCCAACGAGAAGCGCGATCACATGGTCCTGCTGGAGTTCGTGACCGC
CGCCGGGATCACTCTCGGCATGGACGAGCTGTACAAGAAGGGCAGCGGGAAAAAACAAAACAAGAAGAAA
GTGGAGGAGGTGCTAGAAGAGGAGGAAGAGGAATATGTGGTGGAAAAAGTTCTCGACCGTCGAGTGGTAA
AGGGCAAAGTGGAGTACCTCCTAAAGTGGAAGGGATTCTCAGAGTAAGTTTCACTGACACAGGTAAATGT
AGCCACCACGTGTTTATCAGGAGTCTAGAGATGTATGAGACCTCCAGTGCTATGATGGATACAGTGTGAC
TCAGTCCCCACCTTCATGGCTTATTGTTTAATTAGGAATATGGCCTACTGCTTATAATACAAAGCAGAAT
GACTTCTTTTTAAAAATTATTTCTTTTGAGACGAGGTCTCGCTCTGTCACCCAGGCTGGAGTACAGTGGT
GCAGTCATAGCTCGCTGCAGCCTCAACCTCCCAGGCTCAAGGTATCCTCCCACCTCAGCCTTCTAAGTAG
CTGGTACCACAGGCATGCACCACCATGTCTCGCTTAGTTGCCCAGGTTTGTCTCTTAACTCCTGGCCTCA
AGCAGTCCTCCCACCTGGGCCTCCCAAAGTGTTGGGACTACAAGCATGAGCCACTGTACCCAGCCCATAG
TGATTGCTGAGAAACAGTTTTGTGTGTGGCTATAGACCAATTTAAATTGACAAATAAAAGTCATTTGCCT
TTGAAGGAAGCCAGTTTCTTAGCTTTCTATTTATACTAAAAAGCTTCCCCATTCCCCAAGAATTTCAGCT
TTTCCATAGACATCTGAGGTCTTGTCCTCTTACGATTATCCTTAGTATGAGTATACTTATTTGAGTGAAA
GTGTGACTTGCTGTGCCCTCTGGTTTCAGTGAGGACAACACATGGGAGCCAGAAGAGAACCTGGATTGCC
CCGACCTCATTGCTGAGTTTCTGCAGTCACAGAAAACAGCACATGAGACAGATAAATCAGAGGGAGGCAA
GCGCAAAGCTGATTCTGATTCTGAAGATAAGGGAGAGGAGAGCAAACCAAAGAAGAAGAAAGAAGA
